Addgene plasmid #103831: ptagRFP-MS2coatProtein
Purpose: Live cell reader for MS2 loop RNA production
Depositing lab: Karsten Rippe. Depositing organization: Deutsches Krebsforschungszentrum (DKFZ). Publication: Real-time observation of light-controlled transcription in living cells. Rademacher A, Erdel F, Trojanowski J, Schumacher S, Rippe K. J Cell Sci. 2017 Dec 15;130(24):4213-4224. doi: 10.1242/jcs.205534. Epub 2017 Nov 9. PubMed 29122982.
Backbone
  Vector backbone: pTagRFP_C
  Backbone manufacturer: Clontech
  Backbone size w/o insert (bp): 4678
  Vector type: Mammalian Expression
  Selectable markers: Neomycin (select with G418)
Growth in bacteria
  Bacterial resistance: Kanamycin, 50 μg/mL
  Growth temperature: 37°C
  Growth strain: DH5alpha
  Copy number: High Copy
Gene/Insert
  Gene/Insert name: MS2 coat protein (MCP)
  Insert size (bp): 359
  Mutation: MCP: nt 202-240 are missing (13 aa), C242G (A81G), A246C (silent, A82A), T291C (silent, A97A)
  Entrez Gene: cp (a.k.a. MS2g2)
  Promoter: CMV
  Tag / fusion protein: tagRFP (N terminal on backbone)
  Cloning method: Restriction Enzyme; 5′ cloning site XhoI (not destroyed); 3′ cloning site BamHI (not destroyed)
  Sequencing primers: 5′ CMV-F
Terms and licenses: Academic/Nonprofit Terms; Industry Terms: Not Available to Industry
Depositor comments: relevance of mutations unknown, but insert sequence is almost identical (except A88G, I30V) to another published MCP sequence (GenBank: JQ624676.1, Auslaender et al. 2012, Nature 487(7405): 123-127)
How to cite: ptagRFP-MS2coatProtein was a gift from Karsten Rippe (Addgene plasmid # 103831 ; http://n2t.net/addgene:103831 ; RRID:Addgene_103831)
