[The description below was written by a language model from this plasmid's Addgene catalogue record and pLannotate feature annotations shown in this document.]
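Description:
ptagRFP-MS2coatProtein is a mammalian expression plasmid built on the pTagRFP_C backbone that produces a red fluorescent fusion of TagRFP to the bacteriophage MS2 coat protein (MCP). The human CMV immediate-early enhancer and promoter drive the TagRFP coding sequence, a monomeric red fluorescent protein derived from Entacmaea quadricolor. It is joined through a short remnant of the multiple cloning site to the MCP insert, cloned between XhoI and BamHI, so the fluorescent tag sits at the N terminus. An SV40 polyadenylation signal terminates the transcript. A short fragment annotated as SV40 large T antigen lies between the MCP sequence and this signal; the record does not state whether it is part of the fusion. The MCP sequence differs from wild type: 13 amino acids are deleted, there is an A81G substitution, and there are two silent changes. The depositor states that the relevance of these mutations is unknown but that the insert closely matches another published MCP sequence.

The plasmid replicates at high copy in E. coli from a ColE1/pUC-type origin and also carries an f1 origin. A single Tn5 NeoR/KanR gene is placed behind both a bacterial bla promoter and the SV40 early promoter, with an HSV TK polyadenylation signal. It therefore gives kanamycin resistance in bacteria and G418 selection in mammalian cells. The short ble and bGH poly(A) fragments also annotated appear to be backbone remnants. The two sequence records, each 5,037 nt, show the same features offset by four nucleotides.

MCP binds the MS2 RNA hairpin, so the fusion accumulates on transcripts carrying MS2 loops. The construct serves as a live-cell reader for production of such RNAs, and the associated study used it for real-time imaging of light-controlled transcription.
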