Features (pLannotate 1.2.2; 15 found; start..end, strand, type, name):
     61..364     +  enhancer       CMV enhancer: human cytomegalovirus immediate early enhancer
    365..568     +  promoter       CMV promoter: human cytomegalovirus (CMV) immediate early promoter
    613..1324    +  CDS            TagRFP (fragment): monomeric derivative of red fluorescent protein from Entacmaea quadricolor (Merzlyak et al., 2007) mammalian codon-optimized
   1324..1344    +  misc_feature   MCS (fragment): multiple cloning site
   1345..1695    +  CDS            CAPSD_BPMS2 (fragment): Experimental evidence at protein level: Swiss-Prot protein existence level 1. Acts as a translational repressor of viral replicase synthesis late in infection. This latter function is the result of capsid protein interaction with an RNA hairpin which contains the replicase ribosome-binding site. From Escherichia phage MS2 (Bacteriophage MS2).
   1718..1802    +  CDS            large T antigen (fragment): large T antigen from SV40 (simian virus 40)
   1825..1946    +  polyA_signal   SV40 poly(A) signal: SV40 polyadenylation signal
   1980..2408    -  rep_origin     f1 ori (sequence partly withheld): f1 bacteriophage origin of replication; arrow indicates direction of (+) strand synthesis
   2435..2539    +  promoter       AmpR promoter: bla
   2541..2898    +  promoter       SV40 promoter: SV40 enhancer and early promoter
   2933..3727    +  CDS            NeoR/KanR: aminoglycoside phosphotransferase from Tn5; aph(3')-II (or nptII); confers resistance to neomycin, kanamycin, and G418 (Geneticin®)
   3748..3900    +  CDS            ble (fragment): BLE_KLEPN - Experimental evidence at protein level: Swiss-Prot protein existence level 1. Binding protein with a strong affinity to the bleomycin family of antibiotics. Binds to CL990; an antimitotic-antibiotic compound. From Klebsiella pneumoniae.
   3959..4006    +  polyA_signal   HSV TK poly(A) signal: herpes simplex virus thymidine kinase polyadenylation signal (Cole and Stacy, 1985)
   4097..4113    -  polyA_signal   bGH poly(A) signal (fragment): bovine growth hormone polyadenylation signal
   4335..4923    +  rep_origin     ori: high-copy-number ColE1/pMB1/pBR322/pUC origin of replication
>Addgene plasmid #103831 | ptagRFP-MS2coatProtein | depositor full sequence | sequence record 196752 | Full Sequence
TAGTTATTAATAGTAATCAATTACGGGGTCATTAGTTCATAGCCCATATATGGAGTTCCGCGTTACATAA
CTTACGGTAAATGGCCCGCCTGGCTGACCGCCCAACGACCCCCGCCCATTGACGTCAATAATGACGTATG
TTCCCATAGTAACGCCAATAGGGACTTTCCATTGACGTCAATGGGTGGAGTATTTACGGTAAACTGCCCA
CTTGGCAGTACATCAAGTGTATCATATGCCAAGTACGCCCCCTATTGACGTCAATGACGGTAAATGGCCC
GCCTGGCATTATGCCCAGTACATGACCTTATGGGACTTTCCTACTTGGCAGTACATCTACGTATTAGTCA
TCGCTATTACCATGGTGATGCGGTTTTGGCAGTACATCAATGGGCGTGGATAGCGGTTTGACTCACGGGG
ATTTCCAAGTCTCCACCCCATTGACGTCAATGGGAGTTTGTTTTGGCACCAAAATCAACGGGACTTTCCA
AAATGTCGTAACAACTCCGCCCCATTGACGCAAATGGGCGGTAGGCGTGTACGGTGGGAGGTCTATATAA
GCAGAGCTGGTTTAGTGAACCGTCAGATCCGCTAGCGCTACCGGTCGCCACCATGGTGTCTAAGGGCGAA
GAGCTGATTAAGGAGAACATGCACATGAAGCTGTACATGGAGGGCACCGTGAACAACCACCACTTCAAGT
GCACATCCGAGGGCGAAGGCAAGCCCTACGAGGGCACCCAGACCATGAGAATCAAGGTGGTCGAGGGCGG
CCCTCTCCCCTTCGCCTTCGACATCCTGGCTACCAGCTTCATGTACGGCAGCAGAACCTTCATCAACCAC
ACCCAGGGCATCCCCGACTTCTTTAAGCAGTCCTTCCCTGAGGGCTTCACATGGGAGAGAGTCACCACAT
ACGAAGACGGGGGCGTGCTGACCGCTACCCAGGACACCAGCCTCCAGGACGGCTGCCTCATCTACAACGT
CAAGATCAGAGGGGTGAACTTCCCATCCAACGGCCCTGTGATGCAGAAGAAAACACTCGGCTGGGAGGCC
AACACCGAGATGCTGTACCCCGCTGACGGCGGCCTGGAAGGCAGAAGCGACATGGCCCTGAAGCTCGTGG
GCGGGGGCCACCTGATCTGCAACTTCAAGACCACATACAGATCCAAGAAACCCGCTAAGAACCTCAAGAT
GCCCGGCGTCTACTATGTGGACCACAGACTGGAAAGAATCAAGGAGGCCGACAAAGAGACCTACGTCGAG
CAGCACGAGGTGGCTGTGGCCAGATACTGCGACCTCCCTAGCAAACTGGGGCACAAACTTAATTCCGGAC
TCAGATCTCGAGCTATGGCTTCTAACTTTACTCAGTTCGTTCTCGTCGACAATGGCGGAACTGGCGACGT
GACTGTCGCCCCAAGCAACTTCGCTAACGGGGTCGCTGAATGGATCAGCTCTAACTCGCGTTCACAGGCT
TACAAAGTAACCTGTAGCGTTCGTCAGAGCTCTGCGCAGAATCGCAAATACACCATCAAAGTCGAGGTGC
CTAAAGGCGCCTGGCGTTCGTACTTAAATATGGAACTAACCATTCCAATTTTCGCCACGAATTCCGACTG
CGAGCTTATTGTTAAGGCAATGCAAGGTCTCCTAAAAGATGGAAACCCGATTCCCTCAGCAATCGCAGCA
AACTCCGGCATCTACGGATCCACCGGATCTAGATAACTGATCATAATCAGCCATACCACATTTGTAGAGG
TTTTACTTGCTTTAAAAAACCTCCCACACCTCCCCCTGAACCTGAAACATAAAATGAATGCAATTGTTGT
TGTTAACTTGTTTATTGCAGCTTATAATGGTTACAAATAAAGCAATAGCATCACAAATTTCACAAATAAA
GCATTTTTTTCACTGCATTCTAGTTGTGGTTTGTCCAAACTCATCAATGTATCTTAACGCGTAAATTGTA
AGCGTTAATATTTTGTTAAAATTCGCGTTAAATTTTTGTTAAATCAGCTCATTTTTTAACCAATAGGCCG
AAATCGGCAAAATCCCTTATAAATCAAAAGAATAGACCGAGATAGGGT
[37 nt withheld, positions 2079-2115]
AAAGAACGTGGACTCCAACGTCAAAGG
[49 nt withheld, positions 2143-2191]
T
[91 nt withheld, positions 2193-2283]
G
[124 nt withheld, positions 2285-2408]
CAGGTGGCACTTTTCGGGGAAATGTGCGCGGAACCCCTATTTGTTTATTTTTCTAAATACATTCAAATAT
GTATCCGCTCATGAGACAATAACCCTGATAAATGCTTCAATAATATTGAAAAAGGAAGAGTCCTGAGGCG
GAAAGAACCAGCTGTGGAATGTGTGTCAGTTAGGGTGTGGAAAGTCCCCAGGCTCCCCAGCAGGCAGAAG
TATGCAAAGCATGCATCTCAATTAGTCAGCAACCAGGTGTGGAAAGTCCCCAGGCTCCCCAGCAGGCAGA
AGTATGCAAAGCATGCATCTCAATTAGTCAGCAACCATAGTCCCGCCCCTAACTCCGCCCATCCCGCCCC
TAACTCCGCCCAGTTCCGCCCATTCTCCGCCCCATGGCTGACTAATTTTTTTTATTTATGCAGAGGCCGA
GGCCGCCTCGGCCTCTGAGCTATTCCAGAAGTAGTGAGGAGGCTTTTTTGGAGGCCTAGGCTTTTGCAAA
GATCGATCAAGAGACAGGATGAGGATCGTTTCGCATGATTGAACAAGATGGATTGCACGCAGGTTCTCCG
GCCGCTTGGGTGGAGAGGCTATTCGGCTATGACTGGGCACAACAGACAATCGGCTGCTCTGATGCCGCCG
TGTTCCGGCTGTCAGCGCAGGGGCGCCCGGTTCTTTTTGTCAAGACCGACCTGTCCGGTGCCCTGAATGA
ACTGCAAGACGAGGCAGCGCGGCTATCGTGGCTGGCCACGACGGGCGTTCCTTGCGCAGCTGTGCTCGAC
GTTGTCACTGAAGCGGGAAGGGACTGGCTGCTATTGGGCGAAGTGCCGGGGCAGGATCTCCTGTCATCTC
ACCTTGCTCCTGCCGAGAAAGTATCCATCATGGCTGATGCAATGCGGCGGCTGCATACGCTTGATCCGGC
TACCTGCCCATTCGACCACCAAGCGAAACATCGCATCGAGCGAGCACGTACTCGGATGGAAGCCGGTCTT
GTCGATCAGGATGATCTGGACGAAGAGCATCAGGGGCTCGCGCCAGCCGAACTGTTCGCCAGGCTCAAGG
CGAGCATGCCCGACGGCGAGGATCTCGTCGTGACCCATGGCGATGCCTGCTTGCCGAATATCATGGTGGA
AAATGGCCGCTTTTCTGGATTCATCGACTGTGGCCGGCTGGGTGTGGCGGACCGCTATCAGGACATAGCG
TTGGCTACCCGTGATATTGCTGAAGAGCTTGGCGGCGAATGGGCTGACCGCTTCCTCGTGCTTTACGGTA
TCGCCGCTCCCGATTCGCAGCGCATCGCCTTCTATCGCCTTCTTGACGAGTTCTTCTGAGCGGGACTCTG
GGGTTCGAAATGACCGACCAAGCGACGCCCAACCTGCCATCACGAGATTTCGATTCCACCGCCGCCTTCT
ATGAAAGGTTGGGCTTCGGAATCGTTTTCCGGGACGCCGGCTGGATGATCCTCCAGCGCGGGGATCTCAT
GCTGGAGTTCTTCGCCCACCCTAGGGGGAGGCTAACTGAAACACGGAAGGAGACAATACCGGAAGGAACC
CGCGCTATGACGGCAATAAAAAGACAGAATAAAACGCACGGTGTTGGGTCGTTTGTTCATAAACGCGGGG
TTCGGTCCCAGGGCTGGCACTCTGTCGATACCCCACCGAGACCCCATTGGGGCCAATACGCCCGCGTTTC
TTCCTTTTCCCCACCCCACCCCCCAAGTTCGGGTGAAGGCCCAGGGCTCGCAGCCAACGTCGGGGCGGCA
GGCCCTGCCATAGCCTCAGGTTACTCATATATACTTTAGATTGATTTAAAACTTCATTTTTAATTTAAAA
GGATCTAGGTGAAGATCCTTTTTGATAATCTCATGACCAAAATCCCTTAACGTGAGTTTTCGTTCCACTG
AGCGTCAGACCCCGTAGAAAAGATCAAAGGATCTTCTTGAGATCCTTTTTTTCTGCGCGTAATCTGCTGC
TTGCAAACAAAAAAACCACCGCTACCAGCGGTGGTTTGTTTGCCGGATCAAGAGCTACCAACTCTTTTTC
CGAAGGTAACTGGCTTCAGCAGAGCGCAGATACCAAATACTGTCCTTCTAGTGTAGCCGTAGTTAGGCCA
CCACTTCAAGAACTCTGTAGCACCGCCTACATACCTCGCTCTGCTAATCCTGTTACCAGTGGCTGCTGCC
AGTGGCGATAAGTCGTGTCTTACCGGGTTGGACTCAAGACGATAGTTACCGGATAAGGCGCAGCGGTCGG
GCTGAACGGGGGGTTCGTGCACACAGCCCAGCTTGGAGCGAACGACCTACACCGAACTGAGATACCTACA
GCGTGAGCTATGAGAAAGCGCCACGCTTCCCGAAGGGAGAAAGGCGGACAGGTATCCGGTAAGCGGCAGG
GTCGGAACAGGAGAGCGCACGAGGGAGCTTCCAGGGGGAAACGCCTGGTATCTTTATAGTCCTGTCGGGT
TTCGCCACCTCTGACTTGAGCGTCGATTTTTGTGATGCTCGTCAGGGGGGCGGAGCCTATGGAAAAACGC
CAGCAACGCGGCCTTTTTACGGTTCCTGGCCTTTTGCTGGCCTTTTGCTCACATGTTCTTTCCTGCGTTA
TCCCCTGATTCTGTGGATAACCGTATTACCGCCATGCAT
