Features (pLannotate 1.2.2; 15 found; start..end, strand, type, name):
     57..360     +  enhancer       CMV enhancer: human cytomegalovirus immediate early enhancer
    361..564     +  promoter       CMV promoter: human cytomegalovirus (CMV) immediate early promoter
    609..1320    +  CDS            TagRFP (fragment): monomeric derivative of red fluorescent protein from Entacmaea quadricolor (Merzlyak et al., 2007) mammalian codon-optimized
   1320..1340    +  misc_feature   MCS (fragment): multiple cloning site
   1341..1691    +  CDS            CAPSD_BPMS2 (fragment): Experimental evidence at protein level: Swiss-Prot protein existence level 1. Acts as a translational repressor of viral replicase synthesis late in infection. This latter function is the result of capsid protein interaction with an RNA hairpin which contains the replicase ribosome-binding site. From Escherichia phage MS2 (Bacteriophage MS2).
   1714..1798    +  CDS            large T antigen (fragment): large T antigen from SV40 (simian virus 40)
   1821..1942    +  polyA_signal   SV40 poly(A) signal: SV40 polyadenylation signal
   1976..2404    -  rep_origin     f1 ori (sequence partly withheld): f1 bacteriophage origin of replication; arrow indicates direction of (+) strand synthesis
   2431..2535    +  promoter       AmpR promoter: bla
   2537..2894    +  promoter       SV40 promoter: SV40 enhancer and early promoter
   2929..3723    +  CDS            NeoR/KanR: aminoglycoside phosphotransferase from Tn5; aph(3')-II (or nptII); confers resistance to neomycin, kanamycin, and G418 (Geneticin®)
   3744..3896    +  CDS            ble (fragment): BLE_KLEPN - Experimental evidence at protein level: Swiss-Prot protein existence level 1. Binding protein with a strong affinity to the bleomycin family of antibiotics. Binds to CL990; an antimitotic-antibiotic compound. From Klebsiella pneumoniae.
   3955..4002    +  polyA_signal   HSV TK poly(A) signal: herpes simplex virus thymidine kinase polyadenylation signal (Cole and Stacy, 1985)
   4093..4109    -  polyA_signal   bGH poly(A) signal (fragment): bovine growth hormone polyadenylation signal
   4331..4919    +  rep_origin     ori: high-copy-number ColE1/pMB1/pBR322/pUC origin of replication
>Addgene plasmid #103831 | ptagRFP-MS2coatProtein | addgene full sequence | sequence record 199467 | Addgene NGS Result
TATTAATAGTAATCAATTACGGGGTCATTAGTTCATAGCCCATATATGGAGTTCCGCGTTACATAACTTA
CGGTAAATGGCCCGCCTGGCTGACCGCCCAACGACCCCCGCCCATTGACGTCAATAATGACGTATGTTCC
CATAGTAACGCCAATAGGGACTTTCCATTGACGTCAATGGGTGGAGTATTTACGGTAAACTGCCCACTTG
GCAGTACATCAAGTGTATCATATGCCAAGTACGCCCCCTATTGACGTCAATGACGGTAAATGGCCCGCCT
GGCATTATGCCCAGTACATGACCTTATGGGACTTTCCTACTTGGCAGTACATCTACGTATTAGTCATCGC
TATTACCATGGTGATGCGGTTTTGGCAGTACATCAATGGGCGTGGATAGCGGTTTGACTCACGGGGATTT
CCAAGTCTCCACCCCATTGACGTCAATGGGAGTTTGTTTTGGCACCAAAATCAACGGGACTTTCCAAAAT
GTCGTAACAACTCCGCCCCATTGACGCAAATGGGCGGTAGGCGTGTACGGTGGGAGGTCTATATAAGCAG
AGCTGGTTTAGTGAACCGTCAGATCCGCTAGCGCTACCGGTCGCCACCATGGTGTCTAAGGGCGAAGAGC
TGATTAAGGAGAACATGCACATGAAGCTGTACATGGAGGGCACCGTGAACAACCACCACTTCAAGTGCAC
ATCCGAGGGCGAAGGCAAGCCCTACGAGGGCACCCAGACCATGAGAATCAAGGTGGTCGAGGGCGGCCCT
CTCCCCTTCGCCTTCGACATCCTGGCTACCAGCTTCATGTACGGCAGCAGAACCTTCATCAACCACACCC
AGGGCATCCCCGACTTCTTTAAGCAGTCCTTCCCTGAGGGCTTCACATGGGAGAGAGTCACCACATACGA
AGACGGGGGCGTGCTGACCGCTACCCAGGACACCAGCCTCCAGGACGGCTGCCTCATCTACAACGTCAAG
ATCAGAGGGGTGAACTTCCCATCCAACGGCCCTGTGATGCAGAAGAAAACACTCGGCTGGGAGGCCAACA
CCGAGATGCTGTACCCCGCTGACGGCGGCCTGGAAGGCAGAAGCGACATGGCCCTGAAGCTCGTGGGCGG
GGGCCACCTGATCTGCAACTTCAAGACCACATACAGATCCAAGAAACCCGCTAAGAACCTCAAGATGCCC
GGCGTCTACTATGTGGACCACAGACTGGAAAGAATCAAGGAGGCCGACAAAGAGACCTACGTCGAGCAGC
ACGAGGTGGCTGTGGCCAGATACTGCGACCTCCCTAGCAAACTGGGGCACAAACTTAATTCCGGACTCAG
ATCTCGAGCTATGGCTTCTAACTTTACTCAGTTCGTTCTCGTCGACAATGGCGGAACTGGCGACGTGACT
GTCGCCCCAAGCAACTTCGCTAACGGGGTCGCTGAATGGATCAGCTCTAACTCGCGTTCACAGGCTTACA
AAGTAACCTGTAGCGTTCGTCAGAGCTCTGCGCAGAATCGCAAATACACCATCAAAGTCGAGGTGCCTAA
AGGCGCCTGGCGTTCGTACTTAAATATGGAACTAACCATTCCAATTTTCGCCACGAATTCCGACTGCGAG
CTTATTGTTAAGGCAATGCAAGGTCTCCTAAAAGATGGAAACCCGATTCCCTCAGCAATCGCAGCAAACT
CCGGCATCTACGGATCCACCGGATCTAGATAACTGATCATAATCAGCCATACCACATTTGTAGAGGTTTT
ACTTGCTTTAAAAAACCTCCCACACCTCCCCCTGAACCTGAAACATAAAATGAATGCAATTGTTGTTGTT
AACTTGTTTATTGCAGCTTATAATGGTTACAAATAAAGCAATAGCATCACAAATTTCACAAATAAAGCAT
TTTTTTCACTGCATTCTAGTTGTGGTTTGTCCAAACTCATCAATGTATCTTAACGCGTAAATTGTAAGCG
TTAATATTTTGTTAAAATTCGCGTTAAATTTTTGTTAAATCAGCTCATTTTTTAACCAATAGGCCGAAAT
CGGCAAAATCCCTTATAAATCAAAAGAATAGACCGAGATAGGGT
[37 nt withheld, positions 2075-2111]
AAAGAACGTGGACTCCAACGTCAAAGG
[49 nt withheld, positions 2139-2187]
T
[91 nt withheld, positions 2189-2279]
G
[124 nt withheld, positions 2281-2404]
CAGGTGGCACTTTTCGGGGAAATGTGCGCGGAACCCCTATTTGTTTATTTTTCTAAATACATTCAAATAT
GTATCCGCTCATGAGACAATAACCCTGATAAATGCTTCAATAATATTGAAAAAGGAAGAGTCCTGAGGCG
GAAAGAACCAGCTGTGGAATGTGTGTCAGTTAGGGTGTGGAAAGTCCCCAGGCTCCCCAGCAGGCAGAAG
TATGCAAAGCATGCATCTCAATTAGTCAGCAACCAGGTGTGGAAAGTCCCCAGGCTCCCCAGCAGGCAGA
AGTATGCAAAGCATGCATCTCAATTAGTCAGCAACCATAGTCCCGCCCCTAACTCCGCCCATCCCGCCCC
TAACTCCGCCCAGTTCCGCCCATTCTCCGCCCCATGGCTGACTAATTTTTTTTATTTATGCAGAGGCCGA
GGCCGCCTCGGCCTCTGAGCTATTCCAGAAGTAGTGAGGAGGCTTTTTTGGAGGCCTAGGCTTTTGCAAA
GATCGATCAAGAGACAGGATGAGGATCGTTTCGCATGATTGAACAAGATGGATTGCACGCAGGTTCTCCG
GCCGCTTGGGTGGAGAGGCTATTCGGCTATGACTGGGCACAACAGACAATCGGCTGCTCTGATGCCGCCG
TGTTCCGGCTGTCAGCGCAGGGGCGCCCGGTTCTTTTTGTCAAGACCGACCTGTCCGGTGCCCTGAATGA
ACTGCAAGACGAGGCAGCGCGGCTATCGTGGCTGGCCACGACGGGCGTTCCTTGCGCAGCTGTGCTCGAC
GTTGTCACTGAAGCGGGAAGGGACTGGCTGCTATTGGGCGAAGTGCCGGGGCAGGATCTCCTGTCATCTC
ACCTTGCTCCTGCCGAGAAAGTATCCATCATGGCTGATGCAATGCGGCGGCTGCATACGCTTGATCCGGC
TACCTGCCCATTCGACCACCAAGCGAAACATCGCATCGAGCGAGCACGTACTCGGATGGAAGCCGGTCTT
GTCGATCAGGATGATCTGGACGAAGAGCATCAGGGGCTCGCGCCAGCCGAACTGTTCGCCAGGCTCAAGG
CGAGCATGCCCGACGGCGAGGATCTCGTCGTGACCCATGGCGATGCCTGCTTGCCGAATATCATGGTGGA
AAATGGCCGCTTTTCTGGATTCATCGACTGTGGCCGGCTGGGTGTGGCGGACCGCTATCAGGACATAGCG
TTGGCTACCCGTGATATTGCTGAAGAGCTTGGCGGCGAATGGGCTGACCGCTTCCTCGTGCTTTACGGTA
TCGCCGCTCCCGATTCGCAGCGCATCGCCTTCTATCGCCTTCTTGACGAGTTCTTCTGAGCGGGACTCTG
GGGTTCGAAATGACCGACCAAGCGACGCCCAACCTGCCATCACGAGATTTCGATTCCACCGCCGCCTTCT
ATGAAAGGTTGGGCTTCGGAATCGTTTTCCGGGACGCCGGCTGGATGATCCTCCAGCGCGGGGATCTCAT
GCTGGAGTTCTTCGCCCACCCTAGGGGGAGGCTAACTGAAACACGGAAGGAGACAATACCGGAAGGAACC
CGCGCTATGACGGCAATAAAAAGACAGAATAAAACGCACGGTGTTGGGTCGTTTGTTCATAAACGCGGGG
TTCGGTCCCAGGGCTGGCACTCTGTCGATACCCCACCGAGACCCCATTGGGGCCAATACGCCCGCGTTTC
TTCCTTTTCCCCACCCCACCCCCCAAGTTCGGGTGAAGGCCCAGGGCTCGCAGCCAACGTCGGGGCGGCA
GGCCCTGCCATAGCCTCAGGTTACTCATATATACTTTAGATTGATTTAAAACTTCATTTTTAATTTAAAA
GGATCTAGGTGAAGATCCTTTTTGATAATCTCATGACCAAAATCCCTTAACGTGAGTTTTCGTTCCACTG
AGCGTCAGACCCCGTAGAAAAGATCAAAGGATCTTCTTGAGATCCTTTTTTTCTGCGCGTAATCTGCTGC
TTGCAAACAAAAAAACCACCGCTACCAGCGGTGGTTTGTTTGCCGGATCAAGAGCTACCAACTCTTTTTC
CGAAGGTAACTGGCTTCAGCAGAGCGCAGATACCAAATACTGTTCTTCTAGTGTAGCCGTAGTTAGGCCA
CCACTTCAAGAACTCTGTAGCACCGCCTACATACCTCGCTCTGCTAATCCTGTTACCAGTGGCTGCTGCC
AGTGGCGATAAGTCGTGTCTTACCGGGTTGGACTCAAGACGATAGTTACCGGATAAGGCGCAGCGGTCGG
GCTGAACGGGGGGTTCGTGCACACAGCCCAGCTTGGAGCGAACGACCTACACCGAACTGAGATACCTACA
GCGTGAGCTATGAGAAAGCGCCACGCTTCCCGAAGGGAGAAAGGCGGACAGGTATCCGGTAAGCGGCAGG
GTCGGAACAGGAGAGCGCACGAGGGAGCTTCCAGGGGGAAACGCCTGGTATCTTTATAGTCCTGTCGGGT
TTCGCCACCTCTGACTTGAGCGTCGATTTTTGTGATGCTCGTCAGGGGGGCGGAGCCTATGGAAAAACGC
CAGCAACGCGGCCTTTTTACGGTTCCTGGCCTTTTGCTGGCCTTTTGCTCACATGTTCTTTCCTGCGTTA
TCCCCTGATTCTGTGGATAACCGTATTACCGCCATGCATTAGT
