>Addgene plasmid #103831 | ptagRFP-MS2coatProtein | depositor partial sequence | sequence record 196753 | MS2 coat protein
ATGGCTTCTAACTTTACTCAGTTCGTTCTCGTCGACAATGGCGGAACTGGCGACGTGACTGTCGCCCCAA
GCAACTTCGCTAACGGGGTCGCTGAATGGATCAGCTCTAACTCGCGTTCACAGGCTTACAAAGTAACCTG
TAGCGTTCGTCAGAGCTCTGCGCAGAATCGCAAATACACCATCAAAGTCGAGGTGCCTAAAGGCGCCTGG
CGTTCGTACTTAAATATGGAACTAACCATTCCAATTTTCGCCACGAATTCCGACTGCGAGCTTATTGTTA
AGGCAATGCAAGGTCTCCTAAAAGATGGAAACCCGATTCCCTCAGCAATCGCAGCAAACTCCGGCATCTA
C
